>Addgene plasmid #178965 | pmiRFP2-Actin-C-18 | addgene full sequence | sequence record 369190 | Addgene NGS Result
TAGTTATTAATAGTAATCAATTACGGGGTCATTAGTTCATAGCCCATATATGGAGTTCCGCGTTACATAA
CTTACGGTAAATGGCCCGCCTGGCTGACCGCCCAACGACCCCCGCCCATTGACGTCAATAATGACGTATG
TTCCCATAGTAACGCCAATAGGGACTTTCCATTGACGTCAATGGGTGGAGTATTTACGGTAAACTGCCCA
CTTGGCAGTACATCAAGTGTATCATATGCCAAGTACGCCCCCTATTGACGTCAATGACGGTAAATGGCCC
GCCTGGCATTATGCCCAGTACATGACCTTATGGGACTTTCCTACTTGGCAGTACATCTACGTATTAGTCA
TCGCTATTACCATGGTGATGCGGTTTTGGCAGTACATCAATGGGCGTGGATAGCGGTTTGACTCACGGGG
ATTTCCAAGTCTCCACCCCATTGACGTCAATGGGAGTTTGTTTTGGCACCAAAATCAACGGGACTTTCCA
AAATGTCGTAACAACTCCGCCCCATTGACGCAAATGGGCGGTAGGCGTGTACGGTGGGAGGTCTATATAA
GCAGAGCTGGTTTAGTGAACCGTCAGATCCGCTAGCGCTACCGGTCGCCACCATGGTCGCAGGACACGCA
AGTGGAAGCCCCGACTTTGGAACCGCCAGTCCGAGCGACTGTGAGCACGAAGAAATCCATCTGGCCGGAT
CCATCCAGCCACACGGAACACTGCTGGTGGTCTCCGAGCCTGACCATAGAATAATTCAGGCATCTGCCAA
CGCCGCTGAATTCCTGAATCTGGGAAGTGTGCTGGGAATCCCCCTGGCTGAGATCGACGGGGATCTACTG
ATCAAGATTCTGCCCCACCTGGACCTTACCGCAGAAGGAATGCCAGTGGCCGTCAGGTGCCGCATTGGAA
ACCCCTCCACAGAGTACGACGGACTGATGCATCGACCACCTGAAGGAGGACTGATCATTGAGCTGGAACG
GGCTGGGCCATCCATTGATCTGAGCGGAACACTGGCTCCCGCACTGGAGCGAATTCGAACTGCAGGATCC
CTGAGGGCTCTGTGCGACGATACTGTACTGCTGTTCCAGCAGTGTACCGGCTACGACCGAGTGATGGTCT
ATCGGTTCGATGAACGGGGGCACGGAGAGGTGTATTCAGAAATTCATGTGACTGGACTGGAGAGCTACTT
TGGCAACAGGTATCCTAGCTCCCTCGTGCCACAGATGGCCCGGCGGCTGTACGTGAGACAGAGGGTGCGC
GTCCTGGTAGATGTCACCTATCAGCCTGTGCCACTGGAGCCAAGACTGAGTCCCCTGACTGGCAGGGACC
TGGATATGTCAGGGTGTTTTCTGCGCTCTATGAGTCCTACTCACCTGCAGTTCCTGAAGAACATGGGCGT
GCGGGCAACACTGGTGGTCAGCCTGGTGGTCGGAGGCAAACTGTGGGGGCTGGTGATCTGCCACCATTAT
CTGCCACGCTTCATCCATTTTGAGCTGCGAGCAATTTGTGTGCTGCTGGCCGAAGCTATCGCAACCCGCA
TTACAGCCCTGTCCGGACTCAGATCTGGCAGCGGTGGAGGCAGCGCATCCGGCGGAAGCGGAAGCGATGA
TGATATCGCCGCGCTCGTCGTCGACAACGGCTCCGGCATGTGCAAGGCCGGCTTCGCGGGCGACGATGCC
CCCCGGGCCGTCTTCCCCTCCATCGTGGGGCGCCCCAGGCACCAGGGCGTGATGGTGGGCATGGGTCAGA
AGGATTCCTATGTGGGCGACGAGGCCCAGAGCAAGAGAGGCATCCTCACCCTGAAGTACCCCATCGAGCA
CGGCATCGTCACCAACTGGGACGACATGGAGAAAATCTGGCACCACACCTTCTACAATGAGCTGCGTGTG
GCTCCCGAGGAGCACCCCGTGCTGCTGACCGAGGCCCCCCTGAACCCCAAGGCCAACCGCGAGAAGATGA
CCCAGATCATGTTTGAGACCTTCAACACCCCAGCCATGTACGTTGCTATCCAGGCTGTGCTATCCCTGTA
CGCCTCTGGCCGTACCACTGGCATCGTGATGGACTCCGGTGACGGGGTCACCCACACTGTGCCCATCTAC
GAGGGGTATGCCCTCCCCCATGCCATCCTGCGTCTGGACCTGGCTGGCCGGGACCTGACTGACTACCTCA
TGAAGATCCTCACCGAGCGCGGCTACAGCTTCACCACCACGGCCGAGCGGGAAATCGTGCGTGACATTAA
GGAGAAGCTGTGCTACGTCGCCCTGGACTTCGAGCAAGAGATGGCCACGGCTGCTTCCAGCTCCTCCCTG
GAGAAGAGCTACGAGCTGCCTGACGGCCAGGTCATCACCATTGGCAATGAGCGGTTCCGCTGCCCTGAGG
CACTCTTCCAGCCTTCCTTCCTGGGCATGGAGTCCTGTGGCATCCACGAAACTACCTTCAACTCCATCAT
GAAGTGTGACGTGGACATCCGCAAAGACCTGTACGCCAACACAGTGCTGTCTGGCGGCACCACCATGTAC
CCTGGCATTGCCGACAGGATGCAGAAGGAGATCACTGCCCTGGCACCCAGCACAATGAAGATCAAGATCA
TTGCTCCTCCTGAGCGCAAGTACTCCGTGTGGATCGGCGGCTCCATCCTGGCCTCGCTGTCCACCTTCCA
GCAGATGTGGATCAGCAAGCAGGAGTATGACGAGTCCGGCCCCTCCATCGTCCACCGCAAATGCTTCTAG
GGATCCACCGGATCTAGATAACTGATCATAATCAGCCATACCACATTTGTAGAGGTTTTACTTGCTTTAA
AAAACCTCCCACACCTCCCCCTGAACCTGAAACATAAAATGAATGCAATTGTTGTTGTTAACTTGTTTAT
TGCAGCTTATAATGGTTACAAATAAAGCAATAGCATCACAAATTTCACAAATAAAGCATTTTTTTCACTG
CATTCTAGTTGTGGTTTGTCCAAACTCATCAATGTATCTTAAGGCGTAAATTGTAAGCGTTAATATTTTG
TTAAAATTCGCGTTAAATTTTTGTTAAATCAGCTCATTTTTTAACCAATAGGCCGAAATCGGCAAAATCC
CTTATAAATCAAAAGAATAGACCGAGATAGGGT
[37 nt withheld, positions 3114-3150]
AAAGAACGTGGACTCCAACGTCAAAGG
[49 nt withheld, positions 3178-3226]
T
[91 nt withheld, positions 3228-3318]
G
[124 nt withheld, positions 3320-3443]
CAGGTGGCACTTTTCGGGGAAATGTGCGCGGAACCCCTATTTGTTTATTTTTCTAAATACATTCAAATAT
GTATCCGCTCATGAGACAATAACCCTGATAAATGCTTCAATAATATTGAAAAAGGAAGAGTCCTGAGGCG
GAAAGAACCAGCTGTGGAATGTGTGTCAGTTAGGGTGTGGAAAGTCCCCAGGCTCCCCAGCAGGCAGAAG
TATGCAAAGCATGCATCTCAATTAGTCAGCAACCATAGTCCCGCCCCTAACTCCGCCCATCCCGCCCCTA
ACTCCGCCCAGTTCCGCCCATTCTCCGCCCCATGGCTGACTAATTTTTTTTATTTATGCAGAGGCCGAGG
CCGCCTCGGCCTCTGAGCTATTCCAGAAGTAGTGAGGAGGCTTTTTTGGAGGCCTAGGCTTTTGCAAAGA
TCGATCAAGAGACAGGATGAGGATCGTTTCGCATGATTGAACAAGATGGATTGCACGCAGGTTCTCCGGC
CGCTTGGGTGGAGAGGCTATTCGGCTATGACTGGGCACAACAGACAATCGGCTGCTCTGATGCCGCCGTG
TTCCGGCTGTCAGCGCAGGGGCGCCCGGTTCTTTTTGTCAAGACCGACCTGTCCGGTGCCCTGAATGAAC
TGCAAGACGAGGCAGCGCGGCTATCGTGGCTGGCCACGACGGGCGTTCCTTGCGCAGCTGTGCTCGACGT
TGTCACTGAAGCGGGAAGGGACTGGCTGCTATTGGGCGAAGTGCCGGGGCAGGATCTCCTGTCATCTCAC
CTTGCTCCTGCCGAGAAAGTATCCATCATGGCTGATGCAATGCGGCGGCTGCATACGCTTGATCCGGCTA
CCTGCCCATTCGACCACCAAGCGAAACATCGCATCGAGCGAGCACGTACTCGGATGGAAGCCGGTCTTGT
CGATCAGGATGATCTGGACGAAGAGCATCAGGGGCTCGCGCCAGCCGAACTGTTCGCCAGGCTCAAGGCG
AGCATGCCCGACGGCGAGGATCTCGTCGTGACCCATGGCGATGCCTGCTTGCCGAATATCATGGTGGAAA
ATGGCCGCTTTTCTGGATTCATCGACTGTGGCCGGCTGGGTGTGGCGGACCGCTATCAGGACATAGCGTT
GGCTACCCGTGATATTGCTGAAGAGCTTGGCGGCGAATGGGCTGACCGCTTCCTCGTGCTTTACGGTATC
GCCGCTCCCGATTCGCAGCGCATCGCCTTCTATCGCCTTCTTGACGAGTTCTTCTGAGCGGGACTCTGGG
GTTCGAAATGACCGACCAAGCGACGCCCAACCTGCCATCACGAGATTTCGATTCCACCGCCGCCTTCTAT
GAAAGGTTGGGCTTCGGAATCGTTTTCCGGGACGCCGGCTGGATGATCCTCCAGCGCGGGGATCTCATGC
TGGAGTTCTTCGCCCACCCTAGGGGGAGGCTAACTGAAACACGGAAGGAGACAATACCGGAAGGAACCCG
CGCTATGACGGCAATAAAAAGACAGAATAAAACGCACGGTGTTGGGTCGTTTGTTCATAAACGCGGGGTT
CGGTCCCAGGGCTGGCACTCTGTCGATACCCCACCGAGACCCCATTGGGGCCAATACGCCCGCGTTTCTT
CCTTTTCCCCACCCCACCCCCCAAGTTCGGGTGAAGGCCCAGGGCTCGCAGCCAACGTCGGGGCGGCAGG
CCCTGCCATAGCCTCAGGTTACTCATATATACTTTAGATTGATTTAAAACTTCATTTTTAATTTAAAAGG
ATCTAGGTGAAGATCCTTTTTGATAATCTCATGACCAAAATCCCTTAACGTGAGTTTTCGTTCCACTGAG
CGTCAGACCCCGTAGAAAAGATCAAAGGATCTTCTTGAGATCCTTTTTTTCTGCGCGTAATCTGCTGCTT
GCAAACAAAAAAACCACCGCTACCAGCGGTGGTTTGTTTGCCGGATCAAGAGCTACCAACTCTTTTTCCG
AAGGTAACTGGCTTCAGCAGAGCGCAGATACCAAATACTGTTCTTCTAGTGTAGCCGTAGTTAGGCCACC
ACTTCAAGAACTCTGTAGCACCGCCTACATACCTCGCTCTGCTAATCCTGTTACCAGTGGCTGCTGCCAG
TGGCGATAAGTCGTGTCTTACCGGGTTGGACTCAAGACGATAGTTACCGGATAAGGCGCAGCGGTCGGGC
TGAACGGGGGGTTCGTGCACACAGCCCAGCTTGGAGCGAACGACCTACACCGAACTGAGATACCTACAGC
GTGAGCTATGAGAAAGCGCCACGCTTCCCGAAGGGAGAAAGGCGGACAGGTATCCGGTAAGCGGCAGGGT
CGGAACAGGAGAGCGCACGAGGGAGCTTCCAGGGGGAAACGCCTGGTATCTTTATAGTCCTGTCGGGTTT
CGCCACCTCTGACTTGAGCGTCGATTTTTGTGATGCTCGTCAGGGGGGCGGAGCCTATGGAAAAACGCCA
GCAACGCGGCCTTTTTACGGTTCCTGGCCTTTTGCTGGCCTTTTGCTCACATGTTCTTTCCTGCGTTATC
CCCTGATTCTGTGGATAACCGTATTACCGCCATGCAT
Features (pLannotate 1.2.2; 14 found; start..end, strand, type, name):
     61..364     +  enhancer       CMV enhancer: human cytomegalovirus immediate early enhancer
    365..568     +  promoter       CMV promoter: human cytomegalovirus (CMV) immediate early promoter
    613..1551    +  CDS            miRFP: miRFP is a basic (constitutively fluorescent) near ir fluorescent protein published in 2018, derived from Rhodopseudomonas palustris. It has low acid sensitivity. It requires the cofactor biliverdin for fluorescence.
   1606..2727    +  CDS            ACTB: ACTB_BOVIN - Experimental evidence at protein level: Swiss-Prot protein existence level 1. Actin is a highly conserved protein that polymerizes to produce filaments that form cross-linked networks in the cytoplasm of cells. Actin exists in both monomeric (G-actin) and polymeric (F-actin) forms, both forms playing key functions, such as cell motility and contraction. In addition to their role in the cytoplasmic cytoskeleton, G- and F-actin also localize in the nucleus, and regulate gene transcription and motility and repair of damaged DNA. From Bos taurus (Bovine).
   2753..2837    +  CDS            large T antigen (fragment): large T antigen from SV40 (simian virus 40)
   2860..2981    +  polyA_signal   SV40 poly(A) signal: SV40 polyadenylation signal
   3015..3443    -  rep_origin     f1 ori (sequence partly withheld): f1 bacteriophage origin of replication; arrow indicates direction of (+) strand synthesis
   3470..3574    +  promoter       AmpR promoter: bla
   3643..3853    +  promoter       SV40 promoter: SV40 early promoter
   3896..4690    +  CDS            NeoR/KanR: aminoglycoside phosphotransferase from Tn5; aph(3')-II (or nptII); confers resistance to neomycin, kanamycin, and G418 (Geneticin®)
   4711..4863    +  CDS            ble (fragment): BLE_KLEPN - Experimental evidence at protein level: Swiss-Prot protein existence level 1. Binding protein with a strong affinity to the bleomycin family of antibiotics. Binds to CL990; an antimitotic-antibiotic compound. From Klebsiella pneumoniae.
   4922..4969    +  polyA_signal   HSV TK poly(A) signal: herpes simplex virus thymidine kinase polyadenylation signal (Cole and Stacy, 1985)
   5060..5076    -  polyA_signal   bGH poly(A) signal (fragment): bovine growth hormone polyadenylation signal
   5298..5886    +  rep_origin     ori: high-copy-number ColE1/pMB1/pBR322/pUC origin of replication
