[The description below was written by a language model from this plasmid's Addgene catalogue record and pLannotate feature annotations shown in this document.]
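Description:
pmiRFP2-Actin-C-18 is a mammalian expression plasmid built on the pEGFP-N1 backbone that produces a fusion of the near-infrared fluorescent protein miRFP2 to actin. Transcription is driven by the human cytomegalovirus immediate-early enhancer and promoter and terminated by an SV40 polyadenylation signal. In the annotated sequence, the fluorescent protein reading frame comes first. The annotation tool matches it to miRFP, a biliverdin-dependent near-infrared protein derived from a Rhodopseudomonas palustris bacteriophytochrome. A short gap that presumably encodes a linker follows, and then a beta-actin coding sequence, so actin sits at the C-terminal end of the fusion. The catalogue field instead describes actin as an N-terminal tag on the insert, which does not match this order. The tool's best hit for actin is the bovine protein, whereas the catalogue lists human and mouse as insert species. Beta-actin is so highly conserved that this hit does not settle the source.

The plasmid is propagated in E. coli through a high-copy ColE1/pUC-type origin and also carries an f1 phage origin. A single Tn5 aminoglycoside phosphotransferase gene (NeoR/KanR) provides both selections. A bacterial bla-type promoter expresses it for kanamycin resistance, and the SV40 early promoter with an HSV TK polyadenylation signal expresses it for G418 selection of transfected mammalian cells. The small large T antigen, ble and bGH poly(A) fragments appear to be short backbone remnants rather than functional parts. The sequenced record spans 6,000 nt, slightly less than the listed total size of 6,072 bp.

The construct serves to label the actin cytoskeleton for near-infrared imaging in mammalian cells. It comes from work on directed evolution of fluorescent proteins in mammalian cells.
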