Addgene plasmid #178965: pmiRFP2-Actin-C-18
Purpose: Expresses the fusion protein of miRFP2-Actin-C in mammalian cells
Depositing lab: Kiryl Piatkevich. Publication: Rapid directed molecular evolution of fluorescent proteins in mammalian cells. Babakhanova S, Jung EE, Namikawa K, Zhang H, Wang Y, Subach OM, Korzhenevskiy DA, Rakitina TV, Xiao X, Wang W, Shi J, Drobizhev M, Park D, Eisenhard L, Tang H, Koster RW, Subach FV, Boyden ES, Piatkevich KD. Protein Sci. 2022 Mar;31(3):728-751. doi: 10.1002/pro.4261. Epub 2021 Dec 30. PubMed 34913537.
Backbone
  Vector backbone: pEGFP-N1
  Backbone size w/o insert (bp): 2118
  Total vector size (bp): 6072
  Vector type: Mammalian Expression
  Selectable markers: Neomycin (select with G418)
Growth in bacteria
  Bacterial resistance: Kanamycin, 50 μg/mL
  Growth temperature: 37°C
  Growth strain: DH5alpha
  Copy number: Unknown
Gene/Insert
  Gene/Insert name: miRFP2-actin
  Species: H. sapiens (human), M. musculus (mouse)
  Promoter: CMV
  Tag / fusion protein: actin (N terminal on insert)
  Cloning method: Ligation Independent Cloning
  Sequencing primers: 5′ aaatgggcggtaggcgtgt; 3′ ggacaaaccacaactagaatgcagtg
Terms and licenses: Academic/Nonprofit Terms; Industry Terms: Not Available to Industry
How to cite: pmiRFP2-Actin-C-18 was a gift from Kiryl Piatkevich (Addgene plasmid # 178965 ; http://n2t.net/addgene:178965 ; RRID:Addgene_178965)
